>Addgene plasmid #126071 | pTEI134 | addgene full sequence | sequence record 246129 | Addgene NGS Result
GTGGGGCCCACTGCATCCACCCCAGTACATTAAAAACGTCCGCAATGTGTTATTAAGTTGTCTAAGCGTC
AATTTGTTTACACCACAATATATCCTGCCACCAGCCAGCCAACAGCTCCCCGACCGGCAGCTCGGCACAA
AATCACCACTCGATACAGGCAGCCCATCAGTCAGATCAGGATCTCCTTTGCGACGCTCACCGGGCTGGTT
GCCCTCGCCGCTGGGCTGGCGGCCGTCTATGGCCCTGCAAACGCGCCAGAAACGCCGTCGAAGCCGTGTG
CGAGACACCGCGGCCGCCGGCGTTGTGGATACCTCGCGGAAAACTTGGCCCTCACTGACAGATGAGGGGC
GGACGTTGACACTTGAGGGGCCGACTCACCCGGCGCGGCGTTGACAGATGAGGGGCAGGCTCGATTTCGG
CCGGCGACGTGGAGCTGGCCAGCCTCGCAAATCGGCGAAAACGCCTGATTTTACGCGAGTTTCCCACAGA
TGATGTGGACAAGCCTGGGGATAAGTGCCCTGCGGTATTGACACTTGAGGGGCGCGACTACTGACAGATG
AGGGGCGCGATCCTTGACACTTGAGGGGCAGAGTGCTGACAGATGAGGGGCGCACCTATTGACATTTGAG
GGGCTGTCCACAGGCAGAAAATCCAGCATTTGCAAGGGTTTCCGCCCGTTTTTCGGCCACCGCTAACCTG
TCTTTTAACCTGCTTTTAAACCAATATTTATAAACCTTGTTTTTAACCAGGGCTGCGCCCTGTGCGCGTG
ACCGCGCACGCCGAAGGGGGGTGCCCCCCCTTCTCGAACCCTCCCGGCCCGCTAACGCGGGCCTCCCATC
CCCCCAGGGGCTGCGCCCCTCGGCCGCGAACGGCCTCACCCCAAAAATGGCAGCGCTGGCCAATTCGTGC
GCGGAACCCCTATTTGTTTATTTTTCTAAATACATTCAAATATGTATCCGCTCATGAGACAATAACCTTG
ATAAATGCTTCAATAATATTGAAAAAGGAAGAGTATGAGTATTCAACATTTCCGTGTCGCCCTTATTCCC
TTTTTTGCGGCATTTTGCCTTCCTGTTTTTGCTCACCCAGAAACGCTGGTGAAAGTAAAAGATGCTGAAG
ATCAGTTGGGTGCACGAGTGGGTTACATCGAACTGGATCTCAACAGCGGTAAGATCCTTGAGAGTTTTCG
CCCCGAAGAACGTTTTCCAATGATGAGCACTTTTAAAGTTCTGCTATGTGGCGCGGTATTATCCCGTATT
GACGCCGGGCAAGAGCAACTCGGTCGCCGCATACACTATTCTCAGAATGACTTGGTTGAGTACTCACCAG
TCACAGAAAAGCATCTTACGGATGGCATGACAGTAAGAGAATTATGCAGTGCTGCCATAACCATGAGTGA
TAACACTGCGGCCAACTTACTTCTGACAACGATCGGAGGACCGAAGGAGCTAACCGCTTTTTTGCACAAC
ATGGGGGATCATGTAACTCGCCTTGATCGTTGGGAACCGGAGCTGAATGAAGCCATACCAAACGACGAGC
GTGACACCACGATGCCTGTAGCAATGGCAACAACGTTGCGCAAACTATTAACTGGCGAACTACTTACTCT
AGCTTCCCGGCAACAATTAATAGACTGGATGGAGGCGGATAAAGTTGCAGGACCACTTCTGCGCTCGGCC
CTTCCGGCTGGCTGGTTTATTGCTGATAAATCTGGAGCCGGTGAGCGTGGTTCTCGCGGTATCATTGCAG
CACTGGGGCCAGATGGTAAGCCCTCCCGTATCGTAGTTATCTACACGACGGGGAGTCAGGCAACTATGGA
TGAACGAAATAGACAGATCGCTGAGATAGGTGCCTCACTGATTAAGCATTGGTAACTGTCAGACCAAGTT
TACTCATATATACTTTAGATTGATTTAAAACTTCATTTTTAATTTAAAAGGATCTAGGTGAAGATCCTTT
TTGATAATCTCATGACCAAAATCCCTTAACGTGAGTTTTCGTTCCACTGAGCGTCAGACCCCGTAGAAAA
GATCAAAGGATCTTCTTGAGATCCTTTTTTTCTGCGCGTAATCTGCTGCTTGCAAACAAAAAAACCACCG
CTACCAGCGGTGGTTTGTTTGCCGGATCAAGAGCTACCAACTCTTTTTCCGAAGGTAACTGGCTTCAGCA
GAGCGCAGATACCAAATACTGTTCTTCTAGTGTAGCCGTAGTTAGGCCACCACTTCAAGAACTCTGTAGC
ACCGCCTACATACCTCGCTCTGCTAATCCTGTTACCAGTGGCTGCTGCCAGTGGCGATAAGTCGTGTCTT
ACCGGGTTGGACTCAAGACGATAGTTACCGGATAAGGCGCAGCGGTCGGGCTGAACGGGGGGTTCGTGCA
CACAGCCCAGCTTGGAGCGAACGACCTACACCGAACTGAGATACCTACAGCGTGAGCTATGAGAAAGCGC
CACGCTTCCCGAAGGGAGAAAGGCGGACAGGTATCCGGTAAGCGGCAGGGTCGGAACAGGAGAGCGCACG
AGGGAGCTTCCAGGGGGAAACGCCTGGTATCTTTATAGTCCTGTCGGGTTTCGCCACCTCTGACTTGAGC
GTCGATTTTTGTGATGCTCGTCAGGGGGGCGGAGCCTATGGAAAAACGCCAGCAACGCGGCCTTTTTACG
GTTCCTGGCAGATCCTAGATGTGGCGCAACGATGCCGGCGACAAGCAGGAGCGCACCGACTTCTTCCGCA
TCAAGTGTTTTGGCTCTCAGGCCGAGGCCCACGGCAAGTATTTGGGCAAGGGGTCGCTGGTATTCGTGCA
GGGCAAGATTCGGAATACCAAGTACGAGAAGGACGGCCAGACGGTCTACGGGACCGACTTCATTGCCGAT
AAGGTGGATTATCTGGACACCAAGGCACCAGGCGGGTCAAATCAGGAATAAGGGCACATTGCCCCGGCGT
GAGTCGGGGCAATCCCGCAAGGAGGGTGAATGAATCGGACGTTTGACCGGAAGGCATACAGGCAAGAACT
GATCGACGCGGGGTTTTCCGCCGAGGATGCCGAAACCATCGCAAGCCGCACCGTCATGCGTGCGCCCCGC
GAAACCTTCCAGTCCGTCGGCTCGATGGTCCAGCAAGCTACGGCCAAGATCGAGCGCGACAGCGTGCAAC
TGGCTCCCCCTGCCCTGCCCGCGCCATCGGCCGCCGTGGAGCGTTCGCGTCGTCTTGAACAGGAGGCGGC
AGGTTTGGCGAAGTCGATGACCATCGACACGCGAGGAACTATGACGACCAAGAAGCGAAAAACCGCCGGC
GAGGACCTGGCAAAACAGGTCAGCGAGGCCAAGCAGGCCGCGTTGCTGAAACACACGAAGCAGCAGATCA
AGGAAATGCAGCTTTCCTTGTTCGATATTGCGCCGTGGCCGGACACGATGCGAGCGATGCCAAACGACAC
GGCCCGCTCTGCCCTGTTCACCACGCGCAACAAGAAAATCCCGCGCGAGGCGCTGCAAAACAAGGTCATT
TTCCACGTCAACAAGGACGTGAAGATCACCTACACCGGCGTCGAGCTGCGGGCCGACGATGACGAACTGG
TGTGGCAGCAGGTGTTGGAGTACGCGAAGCGCACCCCTATCGGCGAGCCGATCACCTTCACGTTCTACGA
GCTTTGCCAGGACCTGGGCTGGTCGATCAATGGCCGGTATTACACGAAGGCCGAGGAATGCCTGTCGCGC
CTACAGGCGACGGCGATGGGCTTCACGTCCGACCGCGTTGGGCACCTGGAATCGGTGTCGCTGCTGCACC
GCTTCCGCGTCCTGGACCGTGGCAAGAAAACGTCCCGTTGCCAGGTCCTGATCGACGAGGAAATCGTCGT
GCTGTTTGCTGGCGACCACTACACGAAATTCATATGGGAGAAGTACCGCAAGCTGTCGCCGACGGCCCGA
CGGATGTTCGACTATTTCAGCTCGCACCGGGAGCCGTACCCGCTCAAGCTGGAAACCTTCCGCCTCATGT
GCGGATCGGATTCCACCCGCGTGAAGAAGTGGCGCGAGCAGGTCGGCGAAGCCTGCGAAGAGTTGCGAGG
CAGCGGCCTGGTGGAACACGCCTGGGTCAATGATGACCTGGTGCATTGCAAACGCTAGGGCCTTGTGGGG
TCAGTTCCGGCTGGGGGTTCAGCAGCCAGCGCCTGATCTGGGGAACCCTGTGGTTGGCATGCACATACAA
ATGGACGAACGGATAAACCTTTTCACGCCCTTTTAAATATCCGATTATTCTAATAAACGCTCTTTTCTCT
TAGGTTTACCCGCCAATATATCCTGTCAAACACTGATAGTTTAAACCACTTCGTGCAGAAGACAATAGTA
GCGGTCCTGCTGAGCCTCGACATGTTGTCGCAAAATTCGCCCTGGACCCGCCCAACGATTTGTCGTCACT
GTCAAGGTTTGACCTGCACTTCATTTGGGGCCCACATACACCAAAAAAATGCTGCATAATTCTCGGGGCA
GCAAGTCGGTTACCCGGCCGCCGTGCTGGACCGGGTTGAATGGTGCCCGTAACTTTCGGTAGAGCGGACG
GCCAATACTCAACTTCAAGGAATCTCACCCATGCGCGCCGGCGGGGAACCGGAGTTCCCTTCAGTGAGCG
TTATTAGTTCGCCGCTCGGTGTGTCGTAGATACTAGCCCCTGGGGCACTTTTGAAATTTGAATAAGATTT
ATGTAATCAGTCTTTTAGGTTTGACCGGTTCTGCCGCTTTTTTTAAAATTGGATTTGTAATAATAAAACG
CAATTGTTTGTTATTGTGGCGCTCTATCATAGATGTCGCTATAAACCTATTCAGCACAATATATTGTTTT
CATTTTAATATTGTACATATAAGTAGTAGGGTACAATCAGTAAATTGAACGGAGAATATTATTCATAAAA
ATACGATAGTAACGGGTGATATATTCATTAGAATGAACCGAAACCGGCGGTAAGGATCTGAGCTACACAT
GCTCAGGTTTTTTACAACGTGCACAACAGAATTGAAAGCAAATATCATGCGATCATAGGCTTCTCGCATA
TCTCATTAAAGCAGGACAAGCTAACTTCCGCCGCCACCTGTTCCTTTTTCATTTGGATCTTTGCTCAGGA
CTGTTTGATATGAGAGGTAGTGATTATCAGGAAGAAGTACCGGACCGTCTCCAATAGGGGTGTTTTGTTG
GTAATGGTCGGCAAGTTGAACACTGCCATCTTCTACATTATGGCGTACTGTGAAATTCGCTTTAATTCCG
TTCTTTTGCTTATCAGCAGTGATGTATACGTTATGACTATTAAAATTGTATTCGAGTTTGTGTCCAAGAA
TATTACCATCTTCTTTAAAATCTGTTCCTTTCAGTTCAATGCGGTTAACCAAAGTATCTCCTTCAAATTT
AACAACTGCTCTAGTTTTATATTTTCCATCATCTTTGAACGAAATTGTTCTTTCTTGCACGTAACCTTCA
GGCATAGCCGACTTAAAAAAGTCATGTCTTTTCATATGGTCTGGGTATCTCGAAAAGCACTGAACTCCGT
ACGTAAGCGTTGTTACGAGAGTCGGCCATGGTACAGGAAGTTTACCAGTAGTACAGATGAATTTAAGAGT
CAATTTTCCAATGGTGGCGTCACCTTCTCCTTCGCCTCTCACTGAGAACTTATGTCCGTTGACATCACCA
TCGAGTTCAACCAAAATTGGCACAACACCGGTAAACAGTTCTTCTCCTTTGGACATTGCGGCCCTGATGG
GTCCCATTTTCCCAGTTGCAGATACATTCCTGTAGTACAAAGGAACCTTTTTGTAGCTGATTTTGTCAGG
GGAAATGACGGAGGAGCTTCGGGCGGAGAGAGAGGTGGTTTTGGTAGAGGGGAAAGAAACAGCGGCGGTG
ACAGCGGTGGTCATGGTATCGATAATTGTAAATGTAATTGTAATGTTGTTTGTTGTTTGTTGTTGTTGGT
AATTGTTGTAAAAATGAGCTCTTATACTCGAGCGTGTCCTCTCCAAATGAAATGAACTTCCTTATATAGA
GGAAGGGTCTTGCGAAGGATAGTGGGATTGTGCGTCATCCCTTACGTCAGTGGAGATGTCACATCAATCC
ACTTGCTTTGTAGACGTGGTTGGAACCTCTTCTTTTTCCACGATGCTCCTCGTGGGTGGGGGTCCATCTT
TGGGACCACTGTCGGCAGAGAGATCTTGAATGATAGCCTTTCCTTTATCGCAATGATGGCATTTGTAGGA
GCCACCTTCCTTTTCTACTGTCCTTTCGATGAAGTGACAGATAGCTGGGCAATGGAATCCGAGGAGGTTT
CCCGAAATTATCCTTTGTTGAAAAGTCTCAATAGCCCTTTGATCTTCTGAGACTGTATCTTTGACATTTT
TGGAGTAGACCAGAGTGTCGTGCTCCACCATGTTGACGAAGATTTTCTTCTTGTCATTGAGTCGTAAAAG
ACTCTGTATGAACTGTTCGCCAGTCTTGACGGCGAGTTCTGTTAGATCCTCGATTTGAATCTTAGACTCC
ATGCATGGCCTTAGATTCAGTAGGAACTACCTTTTTAGAGACTCCAATCTCTATTACTTGCCTTGGTTTA
TGAAGCAAGCCTTGAATCGTCCATACTGGAATAGTACTTCTGATCTTGAGAAATATGTCTTTCTCTGTGT
TCTTGATGCAATTAGTCCTGAATCTTTTGACTGCATCTTTAACCTTCTTGGGAAGGTATTTGATCTCCTG
GAGATTGTTACTCGGGTAGATCGTCTTGATGAGACTTGCTGCGTAGGCCTCTCTAACCATCTGTGGGTCA
GCATTCTTTCTGAAATTGAAGAGGCTAACCTTCTCATTATCAGTGGTGAACATAGTGTCGTCACCTTCAC
CTTCGAACTTCCTTCCTAGATCGTAAAGATAGAGGAAATCGTCCATTGTAATCTCCGGGGCAAAGGAGAT
CTCTTTTGGGGCTGGATCACTGCTGGGCCTTTTGGTTCCTAGCGTGAGCCAGTGGGCTTTTTGCTTTGGT
GGGCTTGTTAGGGCCTTAGCAAAGCTCTTGGGCTTGAGTTGAGCTTCTCCTTTGGGGATGAAGTTCAACC
TGTCTGTTTGCTGACTTGTTGTGTACGCGTCAGCTGCTGCTCTTGCCTCTGTAATAGTGGCAAATTTCTT
GTGTGCAACTCCGGGAACGCCGTTTGTTGCCGCCTTTGTACAACCCCAGTCATCGTATATACCGGCATGT
GGACCGTTATACACAACGTAGTAGTTGATATGAGGGTGTTGAATACCCGATTCTGCTCTGAGAGGAGCAA
CTGTGCTGTTAAGCTCAGATTTTTGTGGGATTGGAATTCCTCCAAGCTTGAATTCTTGCTTGTCTTCACA
GA
Features (pLannotate 1.2.2; 15 found; start..end, strand, type, name):
     76..100     -  misc_feature   LB T-DNA repeat: left border repeat from nopaline C58 T-DNA
    192..823     +  rep_origin     oriV: incP origin of replication
    910..1014    +  promoter       AmpR promoter: bla
   1015..1875    +  CDS            AmpR: β-lactamase; bla; confers resistance to ampicillin, carbenicillin, and related antibiotics
   2046..2634    +  rep_origin     ori: high-copy-number ColE1/pMB1/pBR322/pUC origin of replication
   2970..4115    +  CDS            trfA: TRFA_ECOLX - Experimental evidence at protein level: Swiss-Prot protein existence level 1. Also involved in plasmid copy number control, promoting intermolecular coupling of protein bound iterons at oriV, which inhibits replication initiation. From Escherichia coli.
   4142..4162    +  CDS            TetR (fragment): tetracycline resistance regulatory protein; tetR
   4274..4298    -  misc_feature   RB T-DNA repeat: right border repeat from nopaline C58 T-DNA
   4347..5054    -  terminator     OCS terminator: octopine synthase terminator
   5085..5726    -  CDS            GFP(1-10): fragment of superfolder GFP consisting of the first 10 β-strands associates with GFP11, the 11th β-strand, to reconstitute fluorescent GFP (Cabantous et al., 2005; Kamiyama et al., 2016)
   5721..5894    -  CDS            PETH (fragment): FENR_SPIOL - Experimental evidence at protein level: Swiss-Prot protein existence level 1. May play a key role in regulating the relative amounts of cyclic and non-cyclic electron flow to meet the demands of the plant for ATP and reducing power. From Spinacia oleracea (Spinach).
   5903..5956    -  misc_feature   TMV Ω: translational enhancer from the tobacco mosaic virus 5'-leader sequence (Gallie et al., 1988)
   5985..6330    -  promoter       CaMV 35S promoter: strong constitutive promoter from cauliflower mosaic virus
   5987..6033    -  promoter       minimal CaMV 35S promoter: minimal 35S promoter from cauliflower mosaic virus
   6514..7320    -  CDS            IBMP_CAMVB (fragment): Experimental evidence at protein level: Swiss-Prot protein existence level 1. Enhances the ribosomal termination-reinitiation event leading to the translation of major open reading frames on the polycistronic viral RNAs. From Cauliflower mosaic virus (strain Bari 1) (CaMV).
