[The description below was written by a language model from this plasmid's Addgene catalogue record and pLannotate feature annotations shown in this document.]
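Description:
pTEI134 is a 7,352 bp plant binary expression vector built on the pICH47742 backbone, intended for expressing a plastid-targeted split-fluorescent-protein fragment in plant cells. It is propagated in E. coli under ampicillin selection (β-lactamase with its own promoter) and carries two replication systems: a high-copy ColE1/pUC-type origin, and the broad-host-range incP oriV together with the trfA replication initiator gene, an arrangement that normally allows maintenance in Agrobacterium as well. Nopaline-type left and right T-DNA border repeats are annotated. No plant selectable marker appears in the feature table. A short tetR fragment near the right border is backbone residue.

The expression cassette lies between the borders. It is driven by the CaMV 35S promoter, with additional upstream cauliflower mosaic virus sequence that the annotation tool matched to a fragment of a viral coding region, probably reflecting an extended promoter segment rather than an expressed gene. The tobacco mosaic virus Ω leader follows as a translational enhancer. The coding region fuses the N-terminal transit peptide of spinach chloroplastic ferredoxin-NADP+ reductase (FNR, PETH) to a fluorescent protein fragment comprising β-strands 1–10. The table labels this fragment GFP(1-10), while the catalogue specifies the yellow T203Y variant, YFP1-10. The octopine synthase terminator closes the unit.

The transit peptide directs the non-fluorescent 1–10 fragment into plastids, where it can self-assemble with a protein carrying the complementary eleventh β-strand to restore fluorescence. The plasmid thus serves as the plastid "receptor" component of a self-assembling split-fluorescent protein toolkit for testing the organelle targeting specificity of nuclear-encoded proteins.
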