Addgene plasmid #126071: pTEI134
Purpose: Vector for expression of plastid targeted YFP1-10 (T203Y) in plant cell
Depositing lab: Ralf-Bernd Klösgen. Depositing organization: Martin-Luther-Universitaet Halle-Wittenberg. Publication: Targeting specificity of nuclear-encoded organelle proteins with a self-assembling split-fluorescent protein toolkit. Sharma M, Kretschmer C, Lampe C, Stuttmann J, Klosgen RB. J Cell Sci. 2019 Jun 3;132(11). pii: jcs.230839. doi: 10.1242/jcs.230839. PubMed 31085714.
Backbone
  Vector backbone: pICH47742
  Total vector size (bp): 7352
  Vector type: Plant Expression ; Binary
Growth in bacteria
  Bacterial resistance: Ampicillin, 100 μg/mL
  Growth temperature: 37°C
  Growth strain: DH5alpha
  Copy number: Unknown
Gene/Insert
  Gene/Insert name: Chloroplastic FNR transit peptide (alt name: FNR (tp))
  Species: Spinacia oleracea
  Insert size (bp): 834
  GenBank ID: M86349.1
  Tag / fusion protein: YFP1-10 (C terminal on insert)
Terms and licenses: Academic/Nonprofit Terms; Industry Terms: Not Available to Industry
How to cite: pTEI134 was a gift from Ralf-Bernd Klösgen (Addgene plasmid # 126071 ; http://n2t.net/addgene:126071 ; RRID:Addgene_126071)
